Addgene plasmid #212169: pLSU1/t35s[TMV]:mNeonGreen-I{AGO-198}:NosT
Purpose: This binary vector expresses mNeonGreen containing the Argonaut (AGO) intron (198bp into the gene) with the truncated 35sCAMV promoter and the tomato mosaic virus UTR
Depositing lab: Wayne Curtis. Depositing organization: Pennsylvania State University.
Backbone
  Vector backbone: pLSU1
  Vector type: Plant Expression
Growth in bacteria
  Bacterial resistance: Kanamycin, 50 μg/mL
  Growth temperature: 37°C
  Growth strain: DH5alpha
  Copy number: High Copy
Gene/Insert
  Gene/Insert name: Tomato codon optimized version of mNeonGreen-I{AGO-198}
  Species: Synthetic
  Insert size (bp): 796
  Mutation: mNeonGreen codon-optimized for tomato and AGO intron added at bp 198, eliminates expression in Agrobacterium
  Promoter: truncated 35sCaMV
  Cloning method: Restriction Enzyme; 5′ cloning site Unknown (unknown if destroyed)
Terms and licenses: Academic/Nonprofit Terms; Industry Terms: Not Available to Industry
How to cite: pLSU1/t35s[TMV]:mNeonGreen-I{AGO-198}:NosT was a gift from Wayne Curtis (Addgene plasmid # 212169 ; http://n2t.net/addgene:212169 ; RRID:Addgene_212169)
