[The description below was written by a language model from this plasmid's Addgene catalogue record and pLannotate feature annotations shown in this document.]
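Description:
pLSU1/t35s[TMV]:mNeonGreen-I{AGO-198}:NosT is a compact plant binary vector (about 6 kb) built on the pLSU1 backbone for Agrobacterium-mediated delivery of a fluorescent reporter into plant cells. It carries two replication systems: a high-copy ColE1/pUC-type origin for propagation in E. coli, and the pVS1 oriV with its RepA replication and StaA stability proteins for maintenance in Agrobacterium. Bacterial selection is by kanamycin through an aph(3')-Ia gene in the backbone. The feature table annotates a left border T-DNA repeat just upstream of the expression cassette. No right border and no plant selectable marker are annotated, so the record does not define the full extent of the T-DNA.

The payload is a tomato codon-optimized mNeonGreen coding sequence interrupted by an Argonaute (AGO) intron placed 198 bp into the gene. This appears in the annotation as two mNeonGreen fragments separated by a short gap. Because bacteria cannot splice the intron, functional protein is produced only after transfer to plant cells, which the record says eliminates expression in Agrobacterium. Fluorescence therefore reports genuine plant expression rather than bacterial background. Transcription is driven by a truncated CaMV 35S promoter, annotated as a 35S enhancer region followed by the minimal 35S core. Next comes a viral 5' leader acting as a translational enhancer. The catalogue calls this leader a tomato mosaic virus UTR, while the annotation software matches it to the tobacco mosaic virus Ω sequence. The nopaline synthase terminator supplies the polyadenylation signal. The construct suits monitoring of transient or stable Agrobacterium-mediated gene delivery, particularly in tomato.
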