Features (pLannotate 1.2.2; 12 found; start..end, strand, type, name):
      1..195     +  rep_origin     pVS1 oriV: origin of replication for the Pseudomonas plasmid pVS1 (Heeb et al., 2000)
    362..385     +  misc_feature   LB T-DNA repeat: left border repeat from octopine Ach5 T-DNA
    398..668     +  promoter       35SPPDK promoter (fragment): hybrid promoter consisting of the cauliflower mosaic virus 35S enhancer fused to the maize C4PPDK basal promoter (Yoo et al., 2007)
    667..713     +  promoter       minimal CaMV 35S promoter: minimal 35S promoter from cauliflower mosaic virus
    744..797     +  misc_feature   TMV Ω: translational enhancer from the tobacco mosaic virus 5'-leader sequence (Gallie et al., 1988)
    823..1029    +  CDS            mNeonGreen (fragment): mNeonGreen is a basic (constitutively fluorescent) green/yellow fluorescent protein published in 2013, derived from Branchiostoma lanceolatum. It is reported to be a very rapidly-maturing monomer with moderate acid sensitivity.
   1106..1615    +  CDS            mNeonGreen (fragment): mNeonGreen is a basic (constitutively fluorescent) green/yellow fluorescent protein published in 2013, derived from Branchiostoma lanceolatum. It is reported to be a very rapidly-maturing monomer with moderate acid sensitivity.
   1625..1877    +  terminator     NOS terminator: nopaline synthase terminator and poly(A) signal
   2064..2879    +  CDS            KanR: aminoglycoside phosphotransferase; aph(3')-Ia; confers resistance to kanamycin in bacteria or G418 (Geneticin®) in eukaryotes
   2965..3553    +  rep_origin     ori: high-copy-number ColE1/pMB1/pBR322/pUC origin of replication
   3795..4424    +  CDS            pVS1 StaA: stability protein from the Pseudomonas plasmid pVS1 (Heeb et al., 2000)
   4853..5926    +  CDS            pVS1 RepA: replication protein from the Pseudomonas plasmid pVS1 (Heeb et al., 2000)
>Addgene plasmid #212169 | pLSU1/t35s[TMV]:mNeonGreen-I{AGO-198}:NosT | addgene full sequence | sequence record 422695 | Addgene NGS Result
TGTGGATAGCACGTACATTGGGAACCCAAAGCCGTACATTGGGAACCGGAACCCGTACATTGGGAACCCA
AAGCCGTACATTGGGAACCGGTCACACATGTAAGTGACTGATATAAAAGAGAAAAAAGGCGATTTTTCCG
CCTAAAACTCTTTAAAACTTATTAAAACTCTTAAAACCCGCCTGGCCTGTGCATAACTGTCTGGCCAGCG
CACAGCCGAAGAGCTGCAAAAAGCGCCTACCCTTCGGTCGCTGCGCTCCCTACGCCCCGCCGCTTCGCGT
CGGCCTATCGCGGCCGCTGGCCGCTCAAAAATGGCTGGCCTACGGCCAGGCAATCTGCTAGCGCGCGGAC
AAGCTAGGATTGGCAGGATATATTCAGTTGTAAATGATATCGCATGCGGAAACCTCCTCGGATTCCATTG
CCCAGCTATCTGTCACTTTATTGAGAAGATAGTGGAAAAGGAAGGTGGCTCCTACAAATGCCATCATTGC
GATAAAGGAAAGGCCATCGTTGAAGATGCCTCTGCCGACAGTGGTCCCAAAGATGGACCCCCACCCACGA
GGAGCATCGTGGAAAAAGAAGACGTTCCAACCACGTCTTCAAAGCAAGTGGATTGATGTGATATCTCCAC
TGACGTAAGGGATGACGCACAATCCCACTATCCTTCGCAAGACCCTTCCTCTATATAAGGAAGTTCATTT
CATTTGGAGAGGACACGCTCGAGTATAAGAGCTCATTTTTACAACAATTACCAACAACAACAAACAACAA
ACAACATTACAATTACATTTACAATTATCGATACATCGAGGGTACCGAATTCATGGTTTCCAAAGGTGAG
GAAGATAATATGGCTAGTTTACCTGCCACACATGAGCTACACATATTCGGCAGCATAAACGGTGTAGATT
TTGATATGGTTGGACAAGGGACAGGTAATCCTAATGATGGATATGAGGAGTTGAACCTCAAATCTACCAA
GGGGGACCTTCAATTCTCCCCATGGATCCTAGTCCCTCACGTAAGTTTCATCTATCAACTCAAAACTTTA
TTTGTTAATGTTTGCTCCTCTGAATCGTTTTAATACTCTTTATGTTCTGAATTAGATTGGATACGGCTTC
CACCAGTACTTACCATACCCAGATGGAATGTCCCCTTTCCAAGCAGCCATGGTTGACGGTTCCGGGTACC
AGGTACATAGGACAATGCAATTTGAGGACGGGGCTTCTCTGACTGTGAATTACCGATATACCTATGAAGG
CAGTCACATAAAGGGCGAAGCACAAGTGAAGGGCACCGGATTTCCTGCCGACGGGCCTGTAATGACTAAT
AGCTTGACCGCCGCAGATTGGTGCAGGTCAAAAAAGACCTACCCAAATGACAAGACAATAATCTCTACAT
TTAAGTGGAGCTACACTACAGGGAATGGTAAACGATATAGATCAACTGCTAGAACCACATATACCTTCGC
TAAACCTATGGCAGCCAATTATCTGAAGAACCAGCCCATGTATGTGTTCCGAAAGACTGAACTCAAGCAT
AGCAAAACCGAACTCAACTTCAAAGAGTGGCAAAAGGCTTTCACTGACGTGATGGGAATGGACGAGTTAT
ATAAGTAACTGCAGGATCGTTCAAACATTTGGCAATAAAGTTTCTTAAGATTGAATCCTGTTGCCGGTCT
TGCGATGATTATCATATAATTTCTGTTGAATTACGTTAAGCATGTAATAATTAACATGTAATGCATGACG
TTATTTATGAGATGGGTTTTTATGATTAGAGTCCCGCAATTATACATTTAATACGCGATAGAAAACAAAA
TATAGCGCGCAAACTAGGATAAATTATCGCGCGCGGTGTCATCTATGTTACTAGATCGGGGAGCTCTGGC
AGGATATATGCGGTTGTAATTCATTTTTATTGTCTAAATTTCTGTATTTGTTTGTTTGCAATTAGATCCA
CGTTGTGTCTCAAAATCTCTGATGTTACATTGCACAAGATAAAAATATATCATCATGAACAATAAAACTG
TCTGCTTACATAAACAGTAATACAAGGGGTGTTATGAGCCATATTCAACGGGAAACGTCTTGTTCGAGGC
CGCGATTAAATTCCAACATGGATGCTGATTTATATGGGTATAAATGGGCTCGCGATAATGTCGGGCAATC
AGGTGCGACAATCTACCGATTGTATGGGAAGCCCGATGCGCCAGAGTTGTTTCTGAAACATGGCAAAGGT
AGCGTTGCCAATGATGTTACAGATGAGATGGTCAGACTAAACTGGCTGACGGAATTTATGCCTCTTCCGA
CCATCAAGCATTTTATCCGTACTCCTGATGATGCATGGTTACTCACCACTGCGATCCCAGGGAAAACAGC
ATTCCAGGTATTAGAAGAATATCCTGATTCAGGTGAAAATATTGTTGATGCGCTGGCAGTGTTCCTGCGC
CGGTTGCATTCGATTCCTGTTTGTAATTGTCCTTTTAACAGCGATCGCGTATTTCGTCTCGCTCAGGCGC
AATCACGAATGAATAACGGTTTGGTTGATGCGAGTGATTTTGATGACGAGCGTAATGGCTGGCCTGTTGA
ACAAGTCTGGAAAGAAATGCATAAACTTTTGCCATTCTCACCGGATTCAGTCGTCACTCATGGTGATTTC
TCACTTGATAACCTTATTTTTGACGAGGGGAAATTAATAGGTTGTATTGATGTTGGACGAGTCGGAATCG
CAGACCGATACCAGGATCTTGCCATCCTATGGAACTGCCTCGGTGAGTTTTCTCCTTCATTACAGAAACG
GCTTTTTCAAAAATATGGTATTGATAATCCTGATATGAATAAATTGCAGTTTCATTTGATGCTCGATGAG
TTTTTCTAATCAGAATTGGTTAATTGGTTGTAACACTGGCAGAGCATTACGCTGACTTGACGGGACGGCG
GCTTTGTTGAATCAATTGATCTTCTTGAAATCCTTTTTTTCTGCGCGTAATCTGCTGCTTGCAAACAAAA
AAACCACCGCTACCAGCGGTGGTTTGTTTGCCGGATCAAGAGCTACCAACTCTTTTTCCGAAGGTAACTG
GCTTCAGCAGAGCGCAGATACCAAATACTGTTCTTCTAGTGTAGCCGTAGTTAGGCCACCACTTCAAGAA
CTCTGTAGCACCGCCTACATACCTCGCTCTGCTAATCCTGTTACCAGTGGCTGCTGCCAGTGGCGATAAG
TCGTGTCTTACCGGGTTGGACTCAAGACGATAGTTACCGGATAAGGCGCAGCGGTCGGGCTGAACGGGGG
GTTCGTGCACACAGCCCAGCTTGGAGCGAACGACCTACACCGAACTGAGATACCTACAGCGTGAGCTATG
AGAAAGCGCCACGCTTCCCGAAGGGAGAAAGGCGGACAGGTATCCGGTAAGCGGCAGGGTCGGAACAGGA
GAGCGCACGAGGGAGCTTCCAGGGGGAAACGCCTGGTATCTTTATAGTCCTGTCGGGTTTCGCCACCTCT
GACTTGAGCGTCGATTTTTGTGATGCTCGTCAGGGGGGCGGAGCCTATGGAAAAACGCCAGCAACGCGGC
CTTTTTACGGTTCCTGGCCTTTTGCTGGCCTTTTGCTCACATGTTCTTTCCTGCGTTATCCCCTGATTCT
GTGGATAACCGTATTACCGCCTTTGAGTGATCTCTGAAGAAACCGAGCGCCGCCGTCTAAAAAGGTGATG
TGTATTTGAGTAAAACAGCTTGCGTCATGCGGTCGCTGCGTATATGATGCGATGAGTAAATAAACAAATA
CGCAAGGGGAACGCATGAAGGTTATCGCTGTACTTAACCAGAAAGGCGGGTCAGGCAAGACGACCATCGC
AACCCATCTAGCCCGCGCCCTGCAACTCGCCGGGGCCGATGTTCTGTTAGTCGATTCCGATCCCCAGGGC
AGTGCCCGCGATTGGGCGGCCGTGCGGGAAGATCAACCGCTAACCGTTGTCGGCATCGACCGCCCGACGA
TTGACCGCGACGTGAAGGCCATCGGCCGGCGCGACTTCGTAGTGATCGACGGAGCGCCCCAGGCGGCGGA
CTTGGCTGTGTCCGCGATCAAGGCAGCCGACTTCGTGCTGATTCCGGTGCAGCCAAGCCCTTACGACATA
TGGGCCACCGCCGACCTGGTGGAGCTGGTTAAGCAGCGCATTGAGGTCACGGATGGAAGGCTACAAGCGG
CCTTTGTCGTGTCGCGGGCGATCAAAGGCACGCGCATCGGCGGTGAGGTTGCCGAGGCGCTGGCCGGGTA
CGAGCTGCCCATTCTTGAGTCCCGTATCACGCAGCGCGTGAGCTACCCAGGCACTGCCGCCGCCGGCACA
ACCGTTCTTGAATCAGAACCCGAGGGCGACGCTGCCCGCGAGGTCCAGGCGCTGGCCGCTGAAATTAAAT
CAAAACTCATTTGAGTTAATGAGGTAAAGAGAAAATGAGCAAAAGCACAAACACGCTAAGTGCCGGCCGT
CCGAGCGCACGCAGCAGCAAGGCTGCAACGTTGGCCAGCCTGGCAGACACGCCAGCCATGAAGCGGGTCA
ACTTTCAGTTGCCGGCGGAGGATCACACCAAGCTGAAGATGTACGCGGTACGCCAAGGCAAGACCATTAC
CGAGCTGCTATCTGAATACATCGCGCAGCTACCAGAGTAAATGAGCAAATGAATAAATGAGTAGATGAAT
TTTAGCGGCTAAAGGAGGCGGCATGGAAAATCAAGAACAACCAGGCACCGACGCCGTGGAATGCCCCATG
TGTGGAGGAACGGGCGGTTGGCCAGGCGTAAGCGGCTGGGTTGTCTGCCGGCCCTGCAATGGCACTGGAA
CCCCCAAGCCCGAGGAATCGGCGTGAGCGGTCGCAAACCATCCGGCCCGGTACAAATCGGCGCGGCGCTG
GGTGATGACCTGGTGGAGAAGTTGAAGGCCGCGCAGGCCGCCCAGCGGCAACGCATCGAGGCAGAAGCAC
GCCCCGGTGAATCGTGGCAAGCGGCCGCTGATCGAATCCGCAAAGAATCCCGGCAACCGCCGGCAGCCGG
TGCGCCGTCGATTAGGAAGCCGCCCAAGGGCGACGAGCAACCAGATTTTTTCGTTCCGATGCTCTATGAC
GTGGGCACCCGCGATAGTCGCAGCATCATGGACGTGGCCGTTTTCCGTCTGTCGAAGCGTGACCGACGAG
CTGGCGAGGTGATCCGCTACGAGCTTCCAGACGGGCACGTAGAGGTTTCCGCAGGGCCGGCCGGCATGGC
CAGTGTGTGGGATTACGACCTGGTACTGATGGCGGTTTCCCATCTAACCGAATCCATGAACCGATACCGG
GAAGGGAAGGGAGACAAGCCCGGCCGCGTGTTCCGTCCACACGTTGCGGACGTACTCAAGTTCTGCCGGC
GAGCCGATGGCGGAAAGCAGAAAGACGACCTGGTAGAAACCTGCATTCGGTTAAACACCACGCACGTTGC
CATGCAGCGTACGAAGAAGGCCAAGAACGGCCGCCTGGTGACGGTATCCGAGGGTGAAGCCTTGATTAGC
CGCTACAAGATCGTAAAGAGCGAAACCGGGCGGCCGGAGTACATCGAGATCGAGCTAGTTGATTGGATGT
ACCGCGAGATCACAGAAGGCAAGAACCCGGACGTGCTGACGGTTCACCCCGATTACTTTTTGATCGATCC
CGGCATCGGCCGTTTTCTCTACCGCCTGGCACGCCGCGCCGCAGGCAAGGCAGAAGCCAGATGGTTGTTC
AAGACGATCTACGAACGCAGTGGCAGCGCCGGAGAGTTCAAGAAGTTCTGTTTCACCGTGCGCAAGCTGA
TCGGGTCAAATGACCTGCCGGAGTACGATTTGAAGGAGGAGGCGGGGCAGGCTGGCCCGATCCTAGTCAT
GCGCTACCGCAACCTGATCGAGGGCGAAGCATCCGCCGGTTCCTAATGTACGGAGCAGATGCTAGGGCAA
ATTGCCCTAGCAGGGGAAAAAGGTCGAAAAGATCTCTTTCC
